Addgene plasmid #213643: Flag-SKP1-113-117-5A
Purpose: Expresses human SKP1-113-117-5A mutant in mammalian cells
Depositing lab: Michele Pagano. Depositing organization: NYU Grossman School of Medicine. Publication: A noncanonical function of SKP1 regulates the switch between autophagy and unconventional secretion. Li J, Krause GJ, Gui Q, Kaushik S, Rona G, Zhang Q, Liang FX, Dhabaria A, Anerillas C, Martindale JL, Vasilyev N, Askenazi M, Ueberheide B, Nudler E, Gorospe M, Cuervo AM, Pagano M. Sci Adv. 2023 Oct 13;9(41):eadh1134. doi: 10.1126/sciadv.adh1134. Epub 2023 Oct 13. PubMed 37831778.
Backbone
  Vector backbone: pcDNA3.1
  Vector type: Mammalian Expression
  Selectable markers: Neomycin (select with G418)
Growth in bacteria
  Bacterial resistance: Ampicillin, 100 μg/mL
  Growth temperature: 37°C
  Growth strain: DH5alpha
  Copy number: High Copy
Gene/Insert
  Gene/Insert name: human Flag tagged SKP1-113-117-5A
  Species: H. sapiens (human)
  Insert size (bp): 500
  Entrez Gene: SKP1 (a.k.a. EMC19, OCP-II, OCP2, SKP1A, TCEB1L, p19A)
  Tag / fusion protein: Flag (N terminal on insert)
Terms and licenses: Academic/Nonprofit Terms; Industry Terms: Not Available to Industry
How to cite: Flag-SKP1-113-117-5A was a gift from Michele Pagano (Addgene plasmid # 213643 ; http://n2t.net/addgene:213643 ; RRID:Addgene_213643)
