[The description below was written by a language model from this plasmid's Addgene catalogue record and pLannotate feature annotations shown in this document.]
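Description:
Flag-SKP1-113-117-5A is a mammalian expression plasmid of about 5.9 kb built on the pcDNA3.1 backbone, carrying a mutant form of human SKP1 with an N-terminal Flag epitope. It is propagated in E. coli through a high-copy ColE1/pUC-type origin and selected with ampicillin via the β-lactamase gene and its own promoter. An f1 origin is also present. For selection in mammalian cells, an SV40 enhancer/early promoter drives the neomycin phosphotransferase gene, terminated by an SV40 polyadenylation signal, allowing G418 selection of stable transfectants.

The expression cassette uses the human cytomegalovirus immediate early enhancer and promoter to drive strong constitutive transcription, followed by the Flag coding sequence fused directly to the roughly 490 bp SKP1 open reading frame and a bovine growth hormone polyadenylation signal. The automated annotation labels the tag as a fragment of 3xFLAG, but its short length is consistent with the single Flag tag recorded in the catalogue entry. T7 and SP6 promoters flank the insert. Several other small annotated fragments (HIV-1 LTR, ble, lacI, bom) appear to be partial matches to backbone sequence rather than functional elements.

SKP1 is the adapter that links F-box proteins to CUL1 in SCF ubiquitin ligase complexes. The construct name indicates a "5A" mutation spanning residues 113 to 117, presumably five alanine substitutions, although the record does not spell out the changes or their functional consequence. The plasmid is intended for expressing this mutant in mammalian cells, with the Flag tag enabling detection or immunoprecipitation, and it is associated with work on a noncanonical role of SKP1 in switching between autophagy and unconventional secretion.
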