Features (pLannotate 1.2.2; 22 found; start..end, strand, type, name):
     28..80      -  misc_feature   bom (fragment): basis of mobility region from pBR322
    235..614     +  enhancer       CMV enhancer: human cytomegalovirus immediate early enhancer
    615..818     +  promoter       CMV promoter: human cytomegalovirus (CMV) immediate early promoter
    814..847     +  LTR            5' LTR (truncated) (fragment): truncated 5' long terminal repeat (LTR) from HIV-1
    863..881     +  promoter       T7 promoter: promoter for bacteriophage T7 RNA polymerase
    916..939     +  CDS            3xFLAG (fragment): three tandem FLAG® epitope tags
    940..1425    +  CDS            SKP1: SKP1_HUMAN - Also known as EMC19, OCP2, SKP1A, TCEB1L. Experimental evidence at protein level: Swiss-Prot protein existence level 1. Essential component of the SCF (SKP1-CUL1-F-box protein) ubiquitin ligase complex, which mediates the ubiquitination of proteins involved in cell cycle progression, signal transduction and transcription. In the SCF complex, serves as an adapter that links the F-box protein to CUL1. The functional specificity of the SCF complex depends on the F-box protein as substrate recognition component. SCF(BTRC) and SCF(FBXW11) direct ubiquitination of CTNNB1 and participate
   1456..1474    -  promoter       SP6 promoter: promoter for bacteriophage SP6 RNA polymerase
   1500..1724    +  polyA_signal   bGH poly(A) signal: bovine growth hormone polyadenylation signal
   1728..1749    +  promoter       SV40 promoter (fragment): SV40 enhancer and early promoter
   1770..2198    +  rep_origin     f1 ori (sequence partly withheld): f1 bacteriophage origin of replication; arrow indicates direction of (+) strand synthesis
   2212..2541    +  promoter       SV40 promoter: SV40 enhancer and early promoter
   2608..3399    +  CDS            neo: KKA2_KLEPN - Also known as kan, nptII. Experimental evidence at protein level: Swiss-Prot protein existence level 1. Resistance to kanamycin, neomycin, paromomycin, ribostamycin, butirosin and gentamicin B. From Klebsiella pneumoniae.
   3423..3581    +  CDS            ble (fragment): BLE_KLEPN - Experimental evidence at protein level: Swiss-Prot protein existence level 1. Binding protein with a strong affinity to the bleomycin family of antibiotics. Binds to CL990; an antimitotic-antibiotic compound. From Klebsiella pneumoniae.
   3576..3697    +  polyA_signal   SV40 poly(A) signal: SV40 polyadenylation signal
   3770..3786    -  protein_bind   lac operator: The lac repressor binds to the lac operator to inhibit transcription in E. coli. This inhibition can be relieved by adding lactose or isopropyl-β-D-thiogalactopyranoside (IPTG). lac repressor encoded by lacI
   3794..3824    -  promoter       lac promoter: promoter for the E. coli lac operon
   3839..3860    -  protein_bind   CAP binding site: CAP binding activates transcription in the presence of cAMP. E. coli catabolite activator protein
   3873..3965    -  CDS            lacI (fragment): lac repressor; lacI; The lac repressor binds to the lac operator to inhibit transcription in E. coli. This inhibition can be relieved by adding lactose or isopropyl-β-D-thiogalactopyranoside (IPTG).
   4148..4736    -  rep_origin     ori: high-copy-number ColE1/pMB1/pBR322/pUC origin of replication
   4907..5767    -  CDS            AmpR: β-lactamase; bla; confers resistance to ampicillin, carbenicillin, and related antibiotics
   5768..5872    -  promoter       AmpR promoter: bla
>Addgene plasmid #213643 | Flag-SKP1-113-117-5A | addgene full sequence | sequence record 424342 | Addgene NGS Result
GACGGATCGGGAGATCTCCCGATCCCCTATGGTGCACTCTCAGTACAATCTGCTCTGATGCCGCATAGTT
AAGCCAGTATCTGCTCCCTGCTTGTGTGTTGGAGGTCGCTGAGTAGTGCGCGAGCAAAATTTAAGCTACA
ACAAGGCAAGGCTTGACCGACAATTGCATGAAGAATCTGCTTAGGGTTAGGCGTTTTGCGCTGCTTCGCG
ATGTACGGGCCAGATATACGCGTTGACATTGATTATTGACTAGTTATTAATAGTAATCAATTACGGGGTC
ATTAGTTCATAGCCCATATATGGAGTTCCGCGTTACATAACTTACGGTAAATGGCCCGCCTGGCTGACCG
CCCAACGACCCCCGCCCATTGACGTCAATAATGACGTATGTTCCCATAGTAACGCCAATAGGGACTTTCC
ATTGACGTCAATGGGTGGAGTATTTACGGTAAACTGCCCACTTGGCAGTACATCAAGTGTATCATATGCC
AAGTACGCCCCCTATTGACGTCAATGACGGTAAATGGCCCGCCTGGCATTATGCCCAGTACATGACCTTA
TGGGACTTTCCTACTTGGCAGTACATCTACGTATTAGTCATCGCTATTACCATGGTGATGCGGTTTTGGC
AGTACATCAATGGGCGTGGATAGCGGTTTGACTCACGGGGATTTCCAAGTCTCCACCCCATTGACGTCAA
TGGGAGTTTGTTTTGGCACCAAAATCAACGGGACTTTCCAAAATGTCGTAACAACTCCGCCCCATTGACG
CAAATGGGCGGTAGGCGTGTACGGTGGGAGGTCTATATAAGCAGAGCTCTCTGGCTAACTAGAGAACCCA
CTGCTTACTGGCTTATCGAAATTAATACGACTCACTATAGGGAGACCCAAGCTTGGTACCGAGCTCGGAT
CCATGGATTACAAGGATGACGACGATAAGCCTTCAATTAAGTTGCAGAGTTCTGATGGAGAGATATTTGA
AGTTGATGTGGAAATTGCCAAACAATCTGTGACTATTAAGACCATGTTGGAAGATTTGGGAATGGATGAT
GAAGGAGATGATGACCCAGTTCCTCTACCAAATGTGAATGCAGCAATATTAAAAAAGGTCATTCAGTGGT
GCACCCACCACAAGGATGACCCTCCTCCTCCTGAAGATGATGAGAACAAAGAAAAGCGAACAGATGATAT
CCCTGTTTGGGACCAAGAATTCCTGAAAGTTGACCAAGGAACACTTTTTGAACTCATTCTGGCTGCAAAC
TACTTAGACATCGCAGCTGCGGCTGCTGTTACATGCAAGACTGTTGCCAATATGATCAAGGGGAAAACTC
CTGAGGAGATTCGCAAGACCTTCAATATCAAAAATGACTTTACTGAAGAGGAGGAAGCCCAGGTACGCAA
AGAGAACCAGTGGTGTGAAGAGAAGTGACTCGAGCATGCATCTAGAGGGCCCTATTCTATAGTGTCACCT
AAATGCTAGAGCTCGCTGATCAGCCTCGACTGTGCCTTCTAGTTGCCAGCCATCTGTTGTTTGCCCCTCC
CCCGTGCCTTCCTTGACCCTGGAAGGTGCCACTCCCACTGTCCTTTCCTAATAAAATGAGGAAATTGCAT
CGCATTGTCTGAGTAGGTGTCATTCTATTCTGGGGGGTGGGGTGGGGCAGGACAGCAAGGGGGAGGATTG
GGAAGACAATAGCAGGCATGCTGGGGATGCGGTGGGCTCTATGGCTTCTGAGGCGGAAAGAACCAGCTGG
GGCTCTAGGGGGTATCCCC
[124 nt withheld, positions 1770-1893]
C
[91 nt withheld, positions 1895-1985]
A
[49 nt withheld, positions 1987-2035]
CCTTTGACGTTGGAGTCCACGTTCTTT
[37 nt withheld, positions 2063-2099]
ACCCTATCTCGGTCTATTCTTTTGATTTATAAGGGATTTTGCCGATTTCGGCCTATTGGTTAAAAAATGA
GCTGATTTAACAAAAATTTAACGCGAATTAATTCTGTGGAATGTGTGTCAGTTAGGGTGTGGAAAGTCCC
CAGGCTCCCCAGCAGGCAGAAGTATGCAAAGCATGCATCTCAATTAGTCAGCAACCAGGTGTGGAAAGTC
CCCAGGCTCCCCAGCAGGCAGAAGTATGCAAAGCATGCATCTCAATTAGTCAGCAACCATAGTCCCGCCC
CTAACTCCGCCCATCCCGCCCCTAACTCCGCCCAGTTCCGCCCATTCTCCGCCCCATGGCTGACTAATTT
TTTTTATTTATGCAGAGGCCGAGGCCGCCTCTGCCTCTGAGCTATTCCAGAAGTAGTGAGGAGGCTTTTT
TGGAGGCCTAGGCTTTTGCAAAAAGCTCCCGGGAGCTTGTATATCCATTTTCGGATCTGATCAAGAGACA
GGATGAGGATCGTTTCGCATGATTGAACAAGATGGATTGCACGCAGGTTCTCCGGCCGCTTGGGTGGAGA
GGCTATTCGGCTATGACTGGGCACAACAGACAATCGGCTGCTCTGATGCCGCCGTGTTCCGGCTGTCAGC
GCAGGGGCGCCCGGTTCTTTTTGTCAAGACCGACCTGTCCGGTGCCCTGAATGAACTGCAGGACGAGGCA
GCGCGGCTATCGTGGCTGGCCACGACGGGCGTTCCTTGCGCAGCTGTGCTCGACGTTGTCACTGAAGCGG
GAAGGGACTGGCTGCTATTGGGCGAAGTGCCGGGGCAGGATCTCCTGTCATCTCACCTTGCTCCTGCCGA
GAAAGTATCCATCATGGCTGATGCAATGCGGCGGCTGCATACGCTTGATCCGGCTACCTGCCCATTCGAC
CACCAAGCGAAACATCGCATCGAGCGAGCACGTACTCGGATGGAAGCCGGTCTTGTCGATCAGGATGATC
TGGACGAAGAGCATCAGGGGCTCGCGCCAGCCGAACTGTTCGCCAGGCTCAAGGCGCGCATGCCCGACGG
CGAGGATCTCGTCGTGACCCATGGCGATGCCTGCTTGCCGAATATCATGGTGGAAAATGGCCGCTTTTCT
GGATTCATCGACTGTGGCCGGCTGGGTGTGGCGGACCGCTATCAGGACATAGCGTTGGCTACCCGTGATA
TTGCTGAAGAGCTTGGCGGCGAATGGGCTGACCGCTTCCTCGTGCTTTACGGTATCGCCGCTCCCGATTC
GCAGCGCATCGCCTTCTATCGCCTTCTTGACGAGTTCTTCTGAGCGGGACTCTGGGGTTCGAAATGACCG
ACCAAGCGACGCCCAACCTGCCATCACGAGATTTCGATTCCACCGCCGCCTTCTATGAAAGGTTGGGCTT
CGGAATCGTTTTCCGGGACGCCGGCTGGATGATCCTCCAGCGCGGGGATCTCATGCTGGAGTTCTTCGCC
CACCCCAACTTGTTTATTGCAGCTTATAATGGTTACAAATAAAGCAATAGCATCACAAATTTCACAAATA
AAGCATTTTTTTCACTGCATTCTAGTTGTGGTTTGTCCAAACTCATCAATGTATCTTATCATGTCTGTAT
ACCGTCGACCTCTAGCTAGAGCTTGGCGTAATCATGGTCATAGCTGTTTCCTGTGTGAAATTGTTATCCG
CTCACAATTCCACACAACATACGAGCCGGAAGCATAAAGTGTAAAGCCTGGGGTGCCTAATGAGTGAGCT
AACTCACATTAATTGCGTTGCGCTCACTGCCCGCTTTCCAGTCGGGAAACCTGTCGTGCCAGCTGCATTA
ATGAATCGGCCAACGCGCGGGGAGAGGCGGTTTGCGTATTGGGCGCTCTTCCGCTTCCTCGCTCACTGAC
TCGCTGCGCTCGGTCGTTCGGCTGCGGCGAGCGGTATCAGCTCACTCAAAGGCGGTAATACGGTTATCCA
CAGAATCAGGGGATAACGCAGGAAAGAACATGTGAGCAAAAGGCCAGCAAAAGGCCAGGAACCGTAAAAA
GGCCGCGTTGCTGGCGTTTTTCCATAGGCTCCGCCCCCCTGACGAGCATCACAAAAATCGACGCTCAAGT
CAGAGGTGGCGAAACCCGACAGGACTATAAAGATACCAGGCGTTTCCCCCTGGAAGCTCCCTCGTGCGCT
CTCCTGTTCCGACCCTGCCGCTTACCGGATACCTGTCCGCCTTTCTCCCTTCGGGAAGCGTGGCGCTTTC
TCATAGCTCACGCTGTAGGTATCTCAGTTCGGTGTAGGTCGTTCGCTCCAAGCTGGGCTGTGTGCACGAA
CCCCCCGTTCAGCCCGACCGCTGCGCCTTATCCGGTAACTATCGTCTTGAGTCCAACCCGGTAAGACACG
ACTTATCGCCACTGGCAGCAGCCACTGGTAACAGGATTAGCAGAGCGAGGTATGTAGGCGGTGCTACAGA
GTTCTTGAAGTGGTGGCCTAACTACGGCTACACTAGAAGAACAGTATTTGGTATCTGCGCTCTGCTGAAG
CCAGTTACCTTCGGAAAAAGAGTTGGTAGCTCTTGATCCGGCAAACAAACCACCGCTGGTAGCGGTGGTT
TTTTTGTTTGCAAGCAGCAGATTACGCGCAGAAAAAAAGGATCTCAAGAAGATCCTTTGATCTTTTCTAC
GGGGTCTGACGCTCAGTGGAACGAAAACTCACGTTAAGGGATTTTGGTCATGAGATTATCAAAAAGGATC
TTCACCTAGATCCTTTTAAATTAAAAATGAAGTTTTAAATCAATCTAAAGTATATATGAGTAAACTTGGT
CTGACAGTTACCAATGCTTAATCAGTGAGGCACCTATCTCAGCGATCTGTCTATTTCGTTCATCCATAGT
TGCCTGACTCCCCGTCGTGTAGATAACTACGATACGGGAGGGCTTACCATCTGGCCCCAGTGCTGCAATG
ATACCGCGAGACCCACGCTCACCGGCTCCAGATTTATCAGCAATAAACCAGCCAGCCGGAAGGGCCGAGC
GCAGAAGTGGTCCTGCAACTTTATCCGCCTCCATCCAGTCTATTAATTGTTGCCGGGAAGCTAGAGTAAG
TAGTTCGCCAGTTAATAGTTTGCGCAACGTTGTTGCCATTGCTACAGGCATCGTGGTGTCACGCTCGTCG
TTTGGTATGGCTTCATTCAGCTCCGGTTCCCAACGATCAAGGCGAGTTACATGATCCCCCATGTTGTGCA
AAAAAGCGGTTAGCTCCTTCGGTCCTCCGATCGTTGTCAGAAGTAAGTTGGCCGCAGTGTTATCACTCAT
GGTTATGGCAGCACTGCATAATTCTCTTACTGTCATGCCATCCGTAAGATGCTTTTCTGTGACTGGTGAG
TACTCAACCAAGTCATTCTGAGAATAGTGTATGCGGCGACCGAGTTGCTCTTGCCCGGCGTCAATACGGG
ATAATACCGCGCCACATAGCAGAACTTTAAAAGTGCTCATCATTGGAAAACGTTCTTCGGGGCGAAAACT
CTCAAGGATCTTACCGCTGTTGAGATCCAGTTCGATGTAACCCACTCGTGCACCCAACTGATCTTCAGCA
TCTTTTACTTTCACCAGCGTTTCTGGGTGAGCAAAAACAGGAAGGCAAAATGCCGCAAAAAAGGGAATAA
GGGCGACACGGAAATGTTGAATACTCATACTCTTCCTTTTTCAATATTATTGAAGCATTTATCAGGGTTA
TTGTCTCATGAGCGGATACATATTTGAATGTATTTAGAAAAATAAACAAATAGGGGTTCCGCGCACATTT
CCCCGAAAAGTGCCACCTGACGTC
